Addgene plasmid #214405: pAAV-Camk2a(short)-mRFP.Scramble[miR30-shRNA]-WPRE
Purpose: Expresses a control non-specific microRNA in tandem with mRFP1
Depositing lab: Jaime de Juan-Sanz. Depositing organization: Institut du Cerveau et de la Moelle Epiniere, Hôpital Pitié Salpêtrière. Publication: Mitochondrial Ca(2+) efflux controls neuronal metabolism and long-term memory across species. Amrapali Vishwanath A, Comyn T, Mira RG, Brossier C, Pascual-Caro C, Faour M, Boumendil K, Chintaluri C, Ramon-Duaso C, Fan R, Ghosh K, Farrants H, Berwick JP, Sivakumar R, Lopez-Manzaneda M, Schreiter ER, Preat T, Vogels TP, Rangaraju V, Busquets-Garcia A, Placais PY, Pavlowsky A, de Juan-Sanz J. Nat Metab. 2026 Feb 11. doi: 10.1038/s42255-026-01451-w. PubMed 41673453.
Backbone
  Vector backbone: pAAV-CamKII
  Vector type: AAV
Growth in bacteria
  Bacterial resistance: Ampicillin, 100 μg/mL
  Growth temperature: 37°C
  Growth strain: NEB Stable
  Copy number: High Copy
Gene/Insert
  Gene/Insert name: mRFP1 with non-specific control miRNA
Resource information
  A portion of this plasmid was derived from a plasmid made by: VectorBuilder
Terms and licenses: Academic/Nonprofit Terms; Industry Terms: Not Available to Industry
How to cite: pAAV-Camk2a(short)-mRFP.Scramble[miR30-shRNA]-WPRE was a gift from Jaime de Juan-Sanz (Addgene plasmid # 214405 ; http://n2t.net/addgene:214405 ; RRID:Addgene_214405)
