[The description below was written by a language model from this plasmid's Addgene catalogue record and pLannotate feature annotations shown in this document.]
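Description:
pAAV-Camk2a(short)-mRFP.Scramble[miR30-shRNA]-WPRE is an adeno-associated virus transfer plasmid of about 6.2 kb, built on a pAAV-CamKII backbone, that serves as a non-targeting control for microRNA-based knockdown experiments in neurons. It is propagated in bacteria as a high-copy plasmid through a ColE1/pUC-type origin and selected with ampicillin via the β-lactamase gene. An f1 phage origin is also present in the backbone. The recommended recombination-deficient growth strain is consistent with the need to keep the two AAV2 inverted terminal repeats intact, since these repeats flank the expression cassette and are the elements required for replication and packaging of the cassette into AAV particles.

Between the ITRs, a roughly 1.3 kb mouse CaMKIIα promoter fragment, commonly used to bias expression toward excitatory neurons, drives a mammalian codon-optimised mRFP1 coding sequence. Downstream of the reporter sits the miR-30-based shRNA cassette carrying a scrambled, non-specific sequence. The automated annotation picks up only the 3' miR-30a flanking region, leaving the hairpin and 5' context unannotated in the gap after mRFP1. Because the fluorescent protein and the microRNA scaffold lie on the same Pol II transcript, red fluorescence marks the cells expressing the control microRNA. A WPRE follows to enhance transcript stability and expression, and the bovine growth hormone polyadenylation signal terminates the transcript. Gateway attB4, attB1, attB2 and attB3 sites separating the promoter, reporter and miRNA modules reflect multi-fragment recombinational assembly, in keeping with part of the plasmid deriving from a commercial vector-building service. The record presents it as the control that expresses a non-specific microRNA in tandem with mRFP1; the targeting constructs it would be compared against are not described here.
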