Features (pLannotate 1.2.2; 19 found; start..end, strand, type, name):
    137..157     +  protein_bind   attB4: mutant version of attB; core recombination site for the Gateway® BP reaction BP Clonase™
    169..1457    +  promoter       CaMKII promoter: promoter for the mouse calcium/calmodulin-dependent kinase II α subunit
   1465..1496    -  misc_feature   MCS (fragment): pBluescript multiple cloning site
   1495..1515    +  protein_bind   attB1: mutant version of attB; core recombination site for the Gateway® BP reaction BP Clonase™
   1525..2202    +  CDS            mRFP1: monomeric derivative of DsRed (Campbell et al., 2002) mammalian codon-optimized
   2203..2227    -  protein_bind   attB2: mutant version of attB; recombination site for the Gateway® BP reaction BP Clonase™
   2421..2547    +  ncRNA          3' miR-30a: sequence downstream of the 71-nt precursor of the human miR-30a microRNA (Zeng et al., 2002) miRNA
   2548..2568    -  protein_bind   attB3: mutant version of attB; core recombination site for the Gateway® BP reaction BP Clonase™
   2579..3167    +  misc_feature   WPRE: woodchuck hepatitis virus posttranscriptional regulatory element
   3203..3314    +  polyA_signal   bGH poly(A) signal: bovine growth hormone polyadenylation signal
   3418..3558    +  repeat_region  AAV2 ITR: inverted terminal repeat of adeno-associated virus serotype 2 inverted
   3563..3614    -  misc_feature   bom (fragment): basis of mobility region from pBR322
   3633..4088    +  rep_origin     f1 ori (sequence partly withheld): f1 bacteriophage origin of replication; arrow indicates direction of (+) strand synthesis
   4089..4138    -  misc_feature   bom (fragment): basis of mobility region from pBR322
   4240..4275    -  CDS            rop (fragment): Rop protein, which maintains plasmids at low copy number; rop
   4370..4474    +  promoter       AmpR promoter: bla
   4475..5335    +  CDS            AmpR: β-lactamase; bla; confers resistance to ampicillin, carbenicillin, and related antibiotics
   5506..6094    +  rep_origin     ori: high-copy-number ColE1/pMB1/pBR322/pUC origin of replication
   6156..130     -  repeat_region  AAV2 ITR (across the origin): inverted terminal repeat of adeno-associated virus serotype 2 inverted
>Addgene plasmid #214405 | pAAV-Camk2a(short)-mRFP.Scramble[miR30-shRNA]-WPRE | addgene full sequence | sequence record 429154 | Addgene NGS Result
CTGCGCGCTCGCTCGCTCACTGAGGCCGCCCGGGCAAAGCCCGGGCGTCGGGCGACCTTTGGTCGCCCGG
CCTCAGTGAGCGAGCGAGCGCGCAGAGAGGGAGTGGCCAACTCCATCACTAGGGGTTCCTTCTAGACAAC
TTTGTATAGAAAAGTTGCCCTTAATTAACATTATGGCCTTAGGTCACTTCATCTCCATGGGGTTCTTCTT
CTGATTTTCTAGAAAATGAGATGGGGGTGCAGAGAGCTTCCTCAGTGACCTGCCCAGGGTCACATCAGAA
ATGTCAGAGCTAGAACTTGAACTCAGATTACTAATCTTAAATTCCATGCCTTGGGGGCATGCAAGTACGA
TATACAGAAGGAGTGAACTCATTAGGGCAGATGACCAATGAGTTTAGGAAAGAAGAGTCCAGGGCAGGGT
ACATCTACACCACCCGCCCAGCCCTGGGTGAGTCCAGCCACGTTCACCTCATTATAGTTGCCTCTCTCCA
GTCCTACCTTGACGGGAAGCACAAGCAGAAACTGGGACAGGAGCCCCAGGAGACCAAATCTTCATGGTCC
CTCTGGGAGGATGGGTGGGGAGAGCTGTGGCAGAGGCCTCAGGAGGGGCCCTGCTGCTCAGTGGTGACAG
ATAGGGGTGAGAAAGCAGACAGAGTCATTCCGTCAGCATTCTGGGTCTGTTTGGTACTTCTTCTCACGCT
AAGGTGGCGGTGTGATATGCACAATGGCTAAAAAGCAGGGAGAGCTGGAAAGAAACAAGGACAGAGACAG
AGGCCAAGTCAACCAGACCAATTCCCAGAGGAAGCAAAGAAACCATTACAGAGACTACAAGGGGGAAGGG
AAGGAGAGATGAATTAGCTTCCCCTGTAAACCTTAGAACCCAGCTGTTGCCAGGGCAACGGGGCAATACC
TGTCTCTTCAGAGGAGATGAAGTTGCCAGGGTAACTACATCCTGTCTTTCTCAAGGACCATCCCAGAATG
TGGCACCCACTAGCCGTTACCATAGCAACTGCCTCTTTGCCCCACTTAATCCCATCCCGTCTGTTAAAAG
GGCCCTATAGTTGGAGGTGGGGGAGGTAGGAAGAGCGATGATCACTTGTGGACTAAGTTTGTTCGCATCC
CCTTCTCCAACCCCCTCAGTACATCACCCTGGGGGAACAGGGTCCACTTGCTCCTGGGCCCACACAGTCC
TGCAGTATTGTGTATATAAGGCCAGGGCAAAGAGGAGCAGGTTTTAAAGTGAAAGGCAGGCAGGTGTTGG
GGAGGCAGTTACCGGGGCAACGGGAACAGGGCGTTTCGGAGGTGGTTGCCATGGGGACCTGGATGCTGAC
GAAGGCTCGCGAGGCTGTGAGCAGCCACAGTGCCCTGCTCAGAAGCCCCAAGCTCGTCAGTCAAGCCGGT
TCTCCGTTTGCACTCAGGAGCACGGGCAGGCGAGTGGCCCCTAGTTCTGGGGGCAGCTCTAGAGCGGGGG
ATCCACTAGTTCTAGAGCGGCCGCCAAGTTTGTACAAAAAAGCAGGCTGCCACCATGGCCTCCTCCGAGG
ACGTCATCAAGGAGTTCATGCGCTTCAAGGTGCGCATGGAGGGCTCCGTGAACGGCCACGAGTTCGAGAT
CGAGGGCGAGGGCGAGGGCCGCCCCTACGAGGGCACCCAGACCGCCAAGCTGAAGGTGACCAAGGGCGGC
CCCCTGCCCTTCGCCTGGGACATCCTGTCCCCTCAGTTCCAGTACGGCTCCAAGGCCTACGTGAAGCACC
CCGCCGACATCCCCGACTACTTGAAGCTGTCCTTCCCCGAGGGCTTCAAGTGGGAGCGCGTGATGAACTT
CGAGGACGGCGGCGTGGTGACCGTGACCCAGGACTCCTCCCTGCAGGACGGCGAGTTCATCTACAAGGTG
AAGCTGCGCGGCACCAACTTCCCCTCCGACGGCCCCGTAATGCAGAAGAAGACCATGGGCTGGGAGGCCT
CCACCGAGCGGATGTACCCCGAGGACGGCGCCCTGAAGGGCGAGATCAAGATGAGGCTGAAGCTGAAGGA
CGGCGGCCACTACGACGCCGAGGTCAAGACCACCTACATGGCCAAGAAGCCCGTGCAGCTGCCCGGCGCC
TACAAGACCGACATCAAGCTGGACATCACCTCCCACAACGAGGACTACACCATCGTGGAACAGTACGAGC
GCGCCGAGGGCCGCCACTCCACCGGCGCCTAAACCCAGCTTTCTTGTACAAAGTGGTGTTTGAATGAGGC
TTCAGTACTTTACAGAATCGTTGCCTGCACATCTTGGAAACACTTGCTGGGATTACTTCGACTTCTTAAC
CCAACAGAAGGCTCGAGAAGGTATATTGCTGTTGACAGTGAGCGCCCTAAGGTTAAGTCGCCCTCGTAGT
GAAGCCACAGATGTACGAGGGCGACTTAACCTTAGGTTGCCTACTGCCTCGGACTTCAAGGGGCTAGAAT
TCGAGCAATTATCTTGTTTACTAAAACTGAATACCTTGCTATCTCTTTGATACATTTTTACAAAGCTGAA
TTAAAATGGTATAAATTAAATCACTTTCAACTTTATTATACATAGTTGGAATTCCGATAATCAACCTCTG
GATTACAAAATTTGTGAAAGATTGACTGGTATTCTTAACTATGTTGCTCCTTTTACGCTATGTGGATACG
CTGCTTTAATGCCTTTGTATCATGCTATTGCTTCCCGTATGGCTTTCATTTTCTCCTCCTTGTATAAATC
CTGGTTGCTGTCTCTTTATGAGGAGTTGTGGCCCGTTGTCAGGCAACGTGGCGTGGTGTGCACTGTGTTT
GCTGACGCAACCCCCACTGGTTGGGGCATTGCCACCACCTGTCAGCTCCTTTCCGGGACTTTCGCTTTCC
CCCTCCCTATTGCCACGGCGGAACTCATCGCCGCCTGCCTTGCCCGCTGCTGGACAGGGGCTCGGCTGTT
GGGCACTGACAATTCCGTGGTGTTGTCGGGGAAGCTGACGTCCTTTCCATGGCTGCTCGCCTGTGTTGCC
ACCTGGATTCTGCGCGGGACGTCCTTCTGCTACGTCCCTTCGGCCCTCAATCCAGCGGACCTTCCTTCCC
GCGGCCTGCTGCCGGCTCTGCGGCCTCTTCCGCGTCTTCGCCTTCGCCCTCAGACGAGTCGGATCTCCCT
TTGGGCCGCCTCCCCGCATCGGGAATTCCTAGAGCTCGCTGATCAGCCTCGACTGTGCCTTCTAGTTGCC
AGCCATCTGTTGTTTGCCCCTCCCCCGTGCCTTCCTTGACCCTGGAAGGTGCCACTCCCACTGTCCTTTC
CTAATAAAATGAGGAAATTGCATCGCATTGTCTGAGTAGGTGTCATTCTATTCTGGGGGGKGGGGTGGGG
CAGGACAGCAAGGGGGAGGATTGGGAAGAGAATAGCAGGCATGCTGGGGAGGGCCGCAGGAACCCCTAGT
GATGGAGTTGGCCACTCCCTCTCTGCGCGCTCGCTCGCTCACTGAGGCCGGGCGACCAAAGGTCGCCCGA
CGCCCGGGCTTTGCCCGGGCGGCCTCAGTGAGCGAGCGAGCGCGCAGCTGCCTGCAGGGGCGCCTGATGC
GGTATTTTCTCCTTACGCATCTGTGCGGTATTTCACACCGCATA
[95 nt withheld, positions 3615-3709]
T
[46 nt withheld, positions 3711-3756]
C
[141 nt withheld, positions 3758-3898]
CCTTTGACGTTGGAGTCCACGTTCTTT
[37 nt withheld, positions 3926-3962]
ACTCTATCTCGGGCTATTCTTTTGATTTATAAGGGATTTTGCCGATTTCGGTCTATTGGTTAAAAAATGA
GCTGATTTAACAAAAATTTAACGCGAATTTTAACAAAATATTAACGTTTACAATTTTATGGTGCACTCTC
AGTACAATCTGCTCTGATGCCGCATAGTTAAGCCAGCCCCGACACCCGCCAACACCCGCTGACGCGCCCT
GACGGGCTTGTCTGCTCCCGGCATCCGCTTACAGACAAGCTGTGACCGTCTCCGGGAGCTGCATGTGTCA
GAGGTTTTCACCGTCATCACCGAAACGCGCGAGACGAAAGGGCCTCGTGATACGCCTATTTTTATAGGTT
AATGTCATGATAATAATGGTTTCTTAGACGTCAGGTGGCACTTTTCGGGGAAATGTGCGCGGAACCCCTA
TTTGTTTATTTTTCTAAATACATTCAAATATGTATCCGCTCATGAGACAATAACCCTGATAAATGCTTCA
ATAATATTGAAAAAGGAAGAGTATGAGTATTCAACATTTCCGTGTCGCCCTTATTCCCTTTTTTGCGGCA
TTTTGCCTTCCTGTTTTTGCTCACCCAGAAACGCTGGTGAAAGTAAAAGATGCTGAAGATCAGTTGGGTG
CACGAGTGGGTTACATCGAACTGGATCTCAACAGCGGTAAGATCCTTGAGAGTTTTCGCCCCGAAGAACG
TTTTCCAATGATGAGCACTTTTAAAGTTCTGCTATGTGGCGCGGTATTATCCCGTATTGACGCCGGGCAA
GAGCAACTCGGTCGCCGCATACACTATTCTCAGAATGACTTGGTTGAGTACTCACCAGTCACAGAAAAGC
ATCTTACGGATGGCATGACAGTAAGAGAATTATGCAGTGCTGCCATAACCATGAGTGATAACACTGCGGC
CAACTTACTTCTGACAACGATCGGAGGACCGAAGGAGCTAACCGCTTTTTTGCACAACATGGGGGATCAT
GTAACTCGCCTTGATCGTTGGGAACCGGAGCTGAATGAAGCCATACCAAACGACGAGCGTGACACCACGA
TGCCTGTAGCAATGGCAACAACGTTGCGCAAACTATTAACTGGCGAACTACTTACTCTAGCTTCCCGGCA
ACAATTAATAGACTGGATGGAGGCGGATAAAGTTGCAGGACCACTTCTGCGCTCGGCCCTTCCGGCTGGC
TGGTTTATTGCTGATAAATCTGGAGCCGGTGAGCGTGGAAGCCGCGGTATCATTGCAGCACTGGGGCCAG
ATGGTAAGCCCTCCCGTATCGTAGTTATCTACACGACGGGGAGTCAGGCAACTATGGATGAACGAAATAG
ACAGATCGCTGAGATAGGTGCCTCACTGATTAAGCATTGGTAACTGTCAGACCAAGTTTACTCATATATA
CTTTAGATTGATTTAAAACTTCATTTTTAATTTAAAAGGATCTAGGTGAAGATCCTTTTTGATAATCTCA
TGACCAAAATCCCTTAACGTGAGTTTTCGTTCCACTGAGCGTCAGACCCCGTAGAAAAGATCAAAGGATC
TTCTTGAGATCCTTTTTTTCTGCGCGTAATCTGCTGCTTGCAAACAAAAAAACCACCGCTACCAGCGGTG
GTTTGTTTGCCGGATCAAGAGCTACCAACTCTTTTTCCGAAGGTAACTGGCTTCAGCAGAGCGCAGATAC
CAAATACTGTTCTTCTAGTGTAGCCGTAGTTAGGCCACCACTTCAAGAACTCTGTAGCACCGCCTACATA
CCTCGCTCTGCTAATCCTGTTACCAGTGGCTGCTGCCAGTGGCGATAAGTCGTGTCTTACCGGGTTGGAC
TCAAGACGATAGTTACCGGATAAGGCGCAGCGGTCGGGCTGAACGGGGGGTTCGTGCACACAGCCCAGCT
TGGAGCGAACGACCTACACCGAACTGAGATACCTACAGCGTGAGCTATGAGAAAGCGCCACGCTTCCCGA
AGGGAGAAAGGCGGACAGGTATCCGGTAAGCGGCAGGGTCGGAACAGGAGAGCGCACGAGGGAGCTTCCA
GGGGGAAACGCCTGGTATCTTTATAGTCCTGTCGGGTTTCGCCACCTCTGACTTGAGCGTCGATTTTTGT
GATGCTCGTCAGGGGGGCGGAGCCTATGGAAAAACGCCAGCAACGCGGCCTTTTTACGGTTCCTGGCCTT
TTGCTGGCCTTTTGCTCACATGTCCTGCAGGCAG
